Addgene plasmid #202371: Talin-T100-L432G-Cterminal-mEmerald
Purpose: Talin(FullLength)-L432G-mEmerald
Depositing lab: Pakorn Kanchanawong. Depositing organization: National University of Singapore. Publication: Talin determines the nanoscale architecture of focal adhesions. Liu J, Wang Y, Goh WI, Goh H, Baird MA, Ruehland S, Teo S, Bate N, Critchley DR, Davidson MW, Kanchanawong P. Proc Natl Acad Sci U S A. 2015 Sep 1;112(35):E4864-73. doi: 10.1073/pnas.1512025112. Epub 2015 Aug 17. PubMed 26283369.
Backbone
  Vector backbone: pCMV
  Backbone manufacturer: Clontech
  Vector type: Mammalian Expression
  Selectable markers: Neomycin (select with G418)
Growth in bacteria
  Bacterial resistance: Kanamycin, 50 μg/mL
  Growth temperature: 37°C
  Growth strain: DH5alpha
  Copy number: Unknown
Gene/Insert
  Gene/Insert name: Talin(FullLength)-L432G-mEmerald
Terms and licenses: Academic/Nonprofit Terms; Industry Terms: Not Available to Industry
How to cite: Talin-T100-L432G-Cterminal-mEmerald was a gift from Pakorn Kanchanawong (Addgene plasmid # 202371 ; http://n2t.net/addgene:202371 ; RRID:Addgene_202371)
