[The description below was written by a language model from this plasmid's Addgene catalogue record and pLannotate feature annotations shown in this document.]
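Description:
Talin-T100-L432G-Cterminal-mEmerald is a mammalian expression plasmid of about 12.3 kb built on a Clontech pCMV-type backbone. It encodes full-length talin carrying an L432G substitution, fused at its C-terminus to the green fluorescent protein mEmerald. The feature table identifies the talin coding sequence as mouse Tln1, spanning roughly 7.6 kb. It sits immediately downstream of the human cytomegalovirus immediate-early enhancer and promoter and a remnant of the multiple cloning site. A short linker region separates it from the mEmerald open reading frame, a bright monomeric GFP variant that is codon-optimized for mammalian cells. An SV40 polyadenylation signal terminates the transcript. The small "large T antigen" fragment annotated just upstream of that signal most likely reflects SV40-derived sequence flanking it rather than a functional element.

The backbone has the usual layout of this vector family. A single NeoR/KanR gene (aminoglycoside phosphotransferase from Tn5) is driven by tandem bacterial (bla) and SV40 early promoters and followed by the HSV TK polyadenylation signal, so it gives kanamycin resistance in E. coli and G418 selection in mammalian cells. The short ble fragment after it appears to be residual Tn5 sequence. A high-copy ColE1/pUC-type origin supports propagation in bacteria, and an f1 origin is also present.

The record does not explain the functional consequence of the L432G mutation or the meaning of "T100" in the name. The associated publication concerns talin's role in setting the nanoscale architecture of focal adhesions, which suggests the construct is used for fluorescence imaging of the talin C-terminus in adherent cells.
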