Features (pLannotate 1.2.2; 14 found; start..end, strand, type, name):
     58..361     +  enhancer       CMV enhancer: human cytomegalovirus immediate early enhancer
    362..565     +  promoter       CMV promoter: human cytomegalovirus (CMV) immediate early promoter
    588..632     +  misc_feature   MCS (fragment): multiple cloning site
    640..8262    +  CDS            Tln1: TLN1_MOUSE - Also known as Tln. Experimental evidence at protein level: Swiss-Prot protein existence level 1. Probably involved in connections of major cytoskeletal structures to the plasma membrane. High molecular weight cytoskeletal protein concentrated at regions of cell-substratum contact and, in lymphocytes, at cell-cell contacts. From Mus musculus (Mouse).
   8293..9012    +  CDS            mEmerald: brightly fluorescent monomeric variant of GFP mammalian codon-optimized
   9028..9111    +  CDS            large T antigen (fragment): large T antigen from SV40 (simian virus 40)
   9134..9255    +  polyA_signal   SV40 poly(A) signal: SV40 polyadenylation signal
   9289..9717    -  rep_origin     f1 ori (sequence partly withheld): f1 bacteriophage origin of replication; arrow indicates direction of (+) strand synthesis
   9744..9848    +  promoter       AmpR promoter: bla
   9850..10207   +  promoter       SV40 promoter: SV40 enhancer and early promoter
  10242..11036   +  CDS            NeoR/KanR: aminoglycoside phosphotransferase from Tn5; aph(3')-II (or nptII); confers resistance to neomycin, kanamycin, and G418 (Geneticin®)
  11057..11209   +  CDS            ble (fragment): BLE_KLEPN - Experimental evidence at protein level: Swiss-Prot protein existence level 1. Binding protein with a strong affinity to the bleomycin family of antibiotics. Binds to CL990; an antimitotic-antibiotic compound. From Klebsiella pneumoniae.
  11268..11315   +  polyA_signal   HSV TK poly(A) signal: herpes simplex virus thymidine kinase polyadenylation signal (Cole and Stacy, 1985)
  11644..12232   +  rep_origin     ori: high-copy-number ColE1/pMB1/pBR322/pUC origin of replication
>Addgene plasmid #202371 | Talin-T100-L432G-Cterminal-mEmerald | addgene full sequence | sequence record 402908 | Addgene NGS Result
TTATTAATAGTAATCAATTACGGGGTCATTAGTTCATAGCCCATATATGGAGTTCCGCGTTACATAACTT
ACGGTAAATGGCCCGCCTGGCTGACCGCCCAACGACCCCCGCCCATTGACGTCAATAATGACGTATGTTC
CCATAGTAACGCCAATAGGGACTTTCCATTGACGTCAATGGGTGGAGTATTTACGGTAAACTGCCCACTT
GGCAGTACATCAAGTGTATCATATGCCAAGTACGCCCCCTATTGACGTCAATGACGGTAAATGGCCCGCC
TGGCATTATGCCCAGTACATGACCTTATGGGACTTTCCTACTTGGCAGTACATCTACGTATTAGTCATCG
CTATTACCATGGTGATGCGGTTTTGGCAGTACATCAATGGGCGTGGATAGCGGTTTGACTCACGGGGATT
TCCAAGTCTCCACCCCATTGACGTCAATGGGAGTTTGTTTTGGCACCAAAATCAACGGGACTTTCCAAAA
TGTCGTAACAACTCCGCCCCATTGACGCAAATGGGCGGTAGGCGTGTACGGTGGGAGGTCTATATAAGCA
GAGCTGGTTTAGTGAACCGTCAGATCCGCTAGCGCTACCGGACTCAGATCTCGAGCTCAAGCTTCGAATT
CTAGCCACCATGGTTGCGCTTTCGCTGAAGATTAGCATTGGGAATGTGGTGAAGACGATGCAATTTGAGC
CATCTACCATGGTGTACGACGCCTGCCGCATGATTCGTGAGCGGATCCCAGAGGCCCTGGCTGGCCCTCC
CAACGACTTTGGGCTCTTTCTGTCAGATGATGACCCCAAAAAAGGCATCTGGCTAGAGGCTGGGAAAGCT
TTGGACTACTACATGCTCCGAAATGGGGACACCATGGAGTACAGAAAAAAGCAGAGACCCCTGAAGATAC
GGATGTTAGACGGAACGGTGAAGACTATCATGGTGGATGACTCCAAGACCGTCACAGACATGCTCATGAC
CATTTGTGCCCGAATTGGTATCACCAACCATGATGAGTATTCACTGGTTCGAGAGCTGATGGAAGAAAAG
AAAGATGAGGGGACAGGGACCCTGAGAAAAGACAAGACCCTACTGCGAGATGAAAAGAAGATGGAGAAGC
TAAAGCAGAAGTTGCACACAGACGATGAGTTGAACTGGCTGGACCATGGGCGGACACTGAGGGAACAGGG
AGTGGAAGAGCATGAGACGTTGCTGCTGCGGAGAAAGTTCTTCTACTCAGACCAGAATGTGGATTCCCGA
GACCCTGTACAGCTGAACCTTCTCTATGTGCAGGCACGAGATGACATCCTGAATGGCTCCCATCCTGTCT
CCTTTGACAAGGCCTGTGAATTTGCAGGCTTCCAGTGCCAGATCCAGTTTGGACCTCACAATGAACAGAA
GCACAAGGCTGGCTTCCTTGACCTGAAGGACTTCCTGCCCAAGGAGTATGTGAAGCAGAAGGGAGAGCGT
AAGATCTTTCAGGCACACAAGAATTGTGGGCAGATGAGTGAAATTGAGGCCAAGGTACGCTACGTGAAGC
TGGCCCGTTCCCTCAAGACTTACGGTGTCTCCTTCTTCCTAGTCAAGGAAAAGATGAAGGGGAAGAATAA
ACTGGTGCCCAGGCTGTTGGGCATCACTAAGGAGTGTGTGATGCGTGTGGATGAGAAGACCAAGGAGGTG
ATTCAGGAATGGAGCCTCACCAACATCAAACGCTGGGCTGCCTCTCCCAAGAGCTTTACTCTGGACTTTG
GAGACTATCAGGATGGCTACTACTCAGTACAGACGACAGAAGGCGAGCAGATCGCACAGCTCATTGCTGG
CTACATAGATATCATCCTTAAGAAGAAAAAAAGCAAGGACCATTTTGGGCTGGAGGGAGATGAAGAGTCT
ACTATGTTGGAGGACTCAGTGTCTCCCAAAAAGTCAACAGTCGGTCAGCAGCAGTACAACCGAGTGGGGA
AAGTGGAGCACGGCTCTGTGGCTCTGCCAGCCATCATGCGCTCTGGAGCCTCTGGTCCTGAGAATTTCCA
GGTGGGGAGCATGCCACCTGCCCAGCAGCAGATCACCAGTGGCCAGATGCACCGAGGACACATGCCACCT
CTGACTTCAGCCCAGCAGGCGCTCACTGGAACCATTAACTCCAGCATGCAGGCTGTGCAGGCTGCCCAGG
CCACTCTGGATGACTTTGAGACTCTACCCCCTCTTGGCCAGGATGCTGCCTCCAAAGCTTGGCGTAAGAA
CAAGATGGATGAATCAAAGCATGAGATCCACTCCCAGGTAGATGCCATCACAGCTGGCACTGCCTCTGTG
GTAAACCTGACAGCAGGAGATCCTGCAGAGACAGACTATACAGCAGTGGGCTGTGCAGTCACCACCATCT
CTTCCAACCTGACGGAGATGTCCCGTGGGGTGAAGCTATTGGCTGCCCTGCTGGAGGATGAAGGCGGCAA
TGGCCGGCCCCTTCTGCAAGCAGCAAAGGGCCTTGCAGGGGCTGTGTCGGAACTGCTTCGCAGTGCTCAG
CCCGCCAGCGCTGAGCCTCGTCAGAACCTGCTGCAGGCAGCCGGGAACGTGGGCCAGGCCAGTGGGGAGC
TGTTGCAGCAAATTGGGGAAAGTGACACTGACCCCCACTTCCAGGATGTTCTAATGCAGCTAGCAAACGC
AGTGGCAAGTGCTGCAGCCGCCCTGGTCCTCAAGGCCAAGAGTGTGGCCCAGCGCACAGAGGATTCCGGG
CTTCAGACCCAAGTGATTGCTGCAGCTACGCAATGTGCTCTGTCCACTTCCCAGCTGGTGGCCTGTACCA
AGGTGGTAGCACCTACAATCAGCTCACCTGTGTGCCAAGAACAGCTAGTCGAGGCTGGGCGACTGGTGGC
CAAAGCTGTGGAGGGCTGTGTGTCTGCCTCGCAAGCAGCTACAGAAGATGGACAGCTGCTTCGAGGGGTA
GGAGCAGCAGCCACGGCTGTCACCCAGGCCCTCAATGAGCTGCTGCAGCACGTGAAGGCCCACGCCACCG
GAGCTGGGCCTGCCGGTCGGTATGACCAAGCCACTGATACCATCCTCACCGTCACTGAAAACATCTTCAG
CTCCATGGGTGATGCTGGGGAGATGGTGCGCCAGGCCCGCATCCTGGCCCAAGCCACCTCAGACCTGGTC
AATGCTATCAAGGCCGATGCTGAGGGGGAGAGTGATCTGGAGAACTCTAGAAAGCTCCTGAGTGCTGCCA
AGATCCTCGCTGATGCCACCGCCAAGATGGTGGAGGCGGCCAAGGGAGCAGCCGCCCACCCTGACAGTGA
GGAACAGCAGCAGCGACTGCGTGAAGCAGCTGAGGGGCTTCGCATGGCCACCAATGCAGCTGCGCAGAAC
GCCATCAAGAAGAAGTTGGTGCAGCGCCTGGAGCATGCAGCCAAGCAAGCTGCAGCCTCTGCAACACAGA
CCATTGCTGCAGCCCAACATGCAGCCTCTGCCCCCAAGGCCTCTGCGGGCCCCCAGCCCCTACTGGTGCA
GAGCTGTAAGGCCGTGGCAGAGCAGATTCCGTTGCTGGTGCAGGGTGTCCGAGGAAGTCAAGCTCAGCCT
GACAGCCCTAGTGCTCAGCTCGCCCTCATTGCTGCCAGCCAGAGCTTCCTGCAGCCAGGTGGGAAGATGG
TGGCAGCGGCAAAAGCCTCAGTGCCAACAATTCAGGACCAGGCTTCAGCGATGCAGCTGAGTCAGTGCGC
AAAGAACCTAGGCACTGCCCTGGCCGAGCTGCGCACTGCTGCTCAGAAGGCTCAGGAGGCATGTGGACCT
TTGGAGATGGATTCTGCACTGAGTGTTGTACAAAATCTAGAGAAAGACCTACAGGAAATAAAAGCAGCAG
CTCGAGATGGCAAGCTTAAGCCCTTACCTGGGGAAACAATGGAGAAGTGTACCCAAGATCTTGGCAACAG
CACCAAAGCGGTGAGCTCTGCCATCGCCAAGCTGCTGGGGGAGATTGCCCAGGGCAACGAGAACTATGCA
GGTATTGCAGCTCGGGATGTAGCTGGTGGACTAAGGTCACTAGCCCAGGCTGCGCGGGGTGTGGCTGCGC
TGACATCAGATCCTGCAGTGCAGGCCATTGTGCTTGACACAGCCAGCGACGTTCTGGACAAGGCCAGCAG
CCTCATTGAAGAGGCAAAAAAAGCATCTGGACACCCAGGGGACCCAGAAAGCCAGCAAAGGCTTGCTCAG
GTAGCTAAAGCAGTGACCCAAGCCCTGAACCGCTGTGTCAGCTGCCTGCCTGGCCAAAGAGACGTGGATA
ATGCCCTACGAGCCGTTGGAGATGCCAGCAAGCGACTCCTGAGTGACTTGCTTCCTCCAAGCACGGGGAC
ATTTCAAGAAGCACAGAGCCGATTGAATGAAGCTGCAGCTGGGTTAAATCAGGCCGCCACAGAACTGGTG
CAAGCCTCCCGAGGAACTCCTCAGGACCTGGCTCGGGCCTCCGGCCGATTTGGACAGGACTTCAGCACCT
TCCTGGAAGCTGGTGTGGAGATGGCCGGACAGGCCCCGAGCCAGGAGGACCGAGCCCAGGTGGTGTCCAA
CCTGAAGGGCATATCCATGTCTTCAAGCAAACTTCTCCTTGCCGCTAAGGCCTTGTCCACAGACCCTGCT
TCTCCCAACCTCAAGAGTCAGCTGGCTGCGGCTGCCCGGGCAGTGACGGACAGCATCAACCAGCTCATCA
CCATGTGCACCCAGCAGGCACCTGGCCAGAAGGAGTGTGACAATGCACTTCGGCAGCTAGAGACAGTCCG
AGAACTCCTGGAGAATCCAGTCCAGCCCATCAACGACATGTCCTACTTCGGTTGCTTGGACAGTGTCATG
GAGAACTCCAAGGTCCTAGGTGAGGCCATGACTGGCATCTCCCAAAATGCCAAGAATGGAAATCTGCCGG
AGTTTGGAGATGCCATTGCCACAGCCTCCAAGGCTCTCTGTGGCTTCACGGAGGCAGCCGCACAGGCAGC
ATATCTAGTTGGTGTCTCTGACCCCAACAGCCAAGCTGGACAGCAAGGACTGGTGGAACCCACACAGTTT
GCCCGTGCAAACCAGGCAATTCAGATGGCCTGTCAGAGTCTGGGGGAGCCTGGCTGTACCCAGGCCCAGG
TGTTATCTGCAGCCACTATTGTAGCCAAACACACATCTGCATTGTGTAACAGCTGTCGCCTGGCTTCCGC
TAGGACTGCCAATCCCACTGCCAAGCGCCAGTTTGTACAGTCAGCCAAGGAGGTGGCCAACAGTACAGCC
AATCTTGTCAAGACCATCAAGGCACTAGATGGGGACTTCACAGAAGAGAACCGTGCCCAGTGCCGAGCAG
CCACAGCCCCTCTGCTGGAAGCTGTGGATAACCTGAGTGCCTTTGCCTCCAACCCTGAGTTCTCCAGCGT
CCCTGCCCAGATCAGCCCTGAGGGCAGAGCAGCCATGGAGCCCATTGTAATCTCTGCTAAGACAATGTTG
GAGAGTGCTGGAGGGCTCATCCAGACAGCTCGGGCGTTAGCAGTCAATCCCCGAGACCCCCCACGTTGGT
CTGTGCTAGCTGGCCACTCTCGGACTGTCTCAGATTCCATCAAGAAACTTATTACAAGCATGAGGGACAA
AGCCCCAGGGCAGCTGGAGTGTGAGACAGCCATTGCGGCTCTGAACAGCTGCTTGCGGGACCTAGATCAG
GCTTCGCTTGCCGCTGTCAGCCAGCAGCTTGCTCCCCGTGAAGGAATCTCTCAAGAGGCTTTGCACACCC
AGATGCTCACTGCAGTGCAAGAAATTTCTCATCTCATTGAGCCGCTGGCCAGCGCTGCTCGGGCTGAAGC
CTCCCAGCTGGGACACAAGGTGTCCCAAATGGCCCAGTACTTTGAACCACTCACCCTGGCTGCAGTGGGT
GCTGCGTCTAAGACCCTGAGCCACCCGCAGCAGATGGCACTTCTGGACCAGACTAAAACGTTGGCAGAGT
CTGCCTTGCAGTTGCTATATACTGCCAAGGAGGCTGGTGGTAACCCCAAGCAAGCAGCACACACCCAGGA
AGCCCTGGAGGAGGCTGTGCAGATGATGACAGAGGCCGTAGAAGACCTGACGACGACCCTCAACGAAGCA
GCCAGTGCTGCAGGAGTCGTTGGCGGCATGGTGGACTCTATCACTCAGGCCATCAACCAGCTAGATGAAG
GACCTATGGGTGACCCAGAAGGCTCATTCGTAGATTACCAGACAACCATGGTGAGGACAGCCAAGGCCAT
TGCTGTCACTGTTCAGGAGATGGTAACCAAGTCAAACACCAGCCCTGAAGAGCTAGGCCCTCTTGCCAAC
CAGCTGACCAGTGACTATGGCCGACTGGCCTCACAAGCCAAGCCTGCAGCTGTGGCTGCTGAAAATGAAG
AGATAGGCGCTCACATCAAACACCGAGTACAGGAGCTGGGCCATGGCTGCTCTGCTCTGGTCACCAAGGC
AGGTGCCTTGCAGTGTAGCCCCAGTGATGTCTACACCAAGAAGGAGCTCATAGAGTGTGCCCGCAGAGTG
TCAGAGAAGGTCTCCCATGTTCTGGCTGCACTCCAGGCTGGGAATCGTGGTACCCAGGCCTGCATTACAG
CAGCCAGTGCTGTGTCTGGTATCATTGCTGACCTCGACACCACCATCATGTTCGCTACTGCTGGCACACT
TAACCGTGAGGGTGCTGAAACTTTTGCTGACCACCGGGAGGGTATCTTAAAGACAGCAAAGGTTCTTGTG
GAGGACACCAAGGTCCTAGTGCAGAATGCAGCTGGGAGCCAGGAGAAGTTGGCACAAGCCGCCCAGTCCT
CCGTGGCCACCATTACCCGCCTCGCTGATGTGGTCAAGCTCGGTGCAGCCAGCCTAGGAGCCGAAGACCC
TGAAACTCAGGTGGTGCTGATCAATGCAGTAAAGGACGTAGCCAAGGCCCTGGGTGACCTCATCAGCGCT
ACGAAGGCTGCAGCGGGCAAAGTTGGGGATGACCCTGCAGTGTGGCAGCTCAAGAACTCTGCCAAGGTGA
TGGTGACCAATGTGACATCATTGCTCAAGACAGTGAAGGCTGTGGAAGATGAGGCCACCAAAGGCACACG
GGCCCTAGAGGCAACCACAGAGCACATACGTCAGGAACTGGCGGTCTTCTGTTCCCCAGAGCCACCTGCC
AAGACCTCTACCCCTGAAGACTTCATCCGAATGACCAAGGGTATTACTATGGCAACAGCCAAAGCCGTTG
CTGCTGGCAATTCCTGTCGACAGGAAGATGTCATTGCCACAGCCAATCTGAGCCGACGGGCTATTGCGGA
CATGCTTCGGGCTTGCAAGGAAGCAGCTTTCCACCCAGAAGTGGCGCCTGATGTACGGCTCCGAGCCCTG
CACTATGGCCGGGAGTGTGCCAATGGTTACCTGGAACTGCTGGACCACGTGCTGCTGACCCTTCAGAAGC
CAAACCCAGACCTGAAGCAGCAGCTAACTGGACACTCAAAGCGGGTTGCTGGCTCTGTGACTGAGCTCAT
CCAGGCTGCTGAAGCCATGAAAGGAACAGAGTGGGTGGACCCAGAGGACCCTACTGTCATTGCTGAGAAT
GAGCTCTTGGGAGCCGCAGCCGCCATCGAGGCTGCAGCCAAGAAGCTGGAGCAGCTGAAGCCCAGGGCCA
AACCCAAGGAGGCGGATGAGTCCTTGAACTTTGAGGAACAAATCCTAGAAGCTGCCAAGTCCATCGCTGC
AGCCACCAGTGCACTGGTAAAGGCTGCGTCAGCAGCCCAGAGGGAGCTGGTGGCTCAAGGAAAGGTGGGC
GCCATTCCAGCCAATGCACTGGATGATGGGCAGTGGTCGCAGGGCCTCATTTCCGCTGCCCGTATGGTGG
CTGCGGCCACCAACAATCTGTGTGAAGCAGCTAACGCAGCTGTCCAGGGCCATGCTAGCCAGGAGAAACT
CATTTCCTCAGCCAAGCAAGTAGCTGCCTCCACAGCTCAGCTCCTGGTAGCTTGCAAGGTCAAAGCAGAT
CAGGACTCTGAGGCAATGAAACGGCTCCAGGCTGCTGGCAATGCAGTGAAGAGGGCCTCAGATAACCTGG
TAAAGGCGGCCCAGAAAGCTGCAGCCTTCGAAGACCAGGAGAATGAGACGGTGGTGGTGAAGGAGAAAAT
GGTTGGGGGCATTGCCCAGATTATCGCAGCACAGGAAGAGATGCTTCGGAAGGAACGAGAGCTGGAAGAG
GCTCGGAAAAAGCTCGCCCAGATCCGGCAGCAGCAGTACAAGTTCTTGCCTTCAGAGCTTCGAGACGAGC
ACGGCTCCGCGTCCCGATCACCGGTCGCCACCATGGTGAGCAAGGGCGAGGAGCTGTTCACCGGGGTGGT
GCCCATCCTGGTCGAGCTGGACGGCGACGTAAACGGCCACAAGTTCAGCGTGTCCGGCGAGGGCGAGGGC
GATGCCACCTACGGCAAGCTGACCCTGAAGTTCATCTGCACCACCGGCAAGCTGCCCGTGCCCTGGCCCA
CCCTCGTGACCACCTTGACCTACGGCGTGCAGTGCTTCGCCCGCTACCCCGACCACATGAAGCAGCACGA
CTTCTTCAAGTCCGCCATGCCCGAAGGCTACGTCCAGGAGCGCACCATCTTCTTCAAGGACGACGGCAAC
TACAAGACCCGCGCCGAGGTGAAGTTCGAGGGCGACACCCTGGTGAACCGCATCGAGCTGAAGGGCATCG
ACTTCAAGGAGGACGGCAACATCCTGGGGCACAAGCTGGAGTACAACTACAACAGCCACAAGGTCTATAT
CACCGCCGACAAGCAGAAGAACGGCATCAAGGTGAACTTCAAGACCCGCCACAACATCGAGGACGGCAGC
GTGCAGCTCGCCGACCACTACCAGCAGAACACCCCCATCGGCGACGGCCCCGTGCTGCTGCCCGACAACC
ACTACCTGAGCACCCAGTCCAAGCTGAGCAAAGACCCCAACGAGAAGCGCGATCACATGGTCCTGCTGGA
GTTCGTGACCGCCGCCGGGATCACTCTCGGCATGGACGAGCTGTACAAGTAAGCGGCCGCGACTCTAGAT
CATAATCAGCCATACCACATTTGTAGAGGTTTTACTTGCTTTAAAAAACCTCCCACACCTCCCCCTGAAC
CTGAAACATAAAATGAATGCAATTGTTGTTGTTAACTTGTTTATTGCAGCTTATAATGGTTACAAATAAA
GCAATAGCATCACAAATTTCACAAATAAAGCATTTTTTTCACTGCATTCTAGTTGTGGTTTGTCCAAACT
CATCAATGTATCTTAAGGCGTAAATTGTAAGCGTTAATATTTTGTTAAAATTCGCGTTAAATTTTTGTTA
AATCAGCTCATTTTTTAACCAATAGGCCGAAATCGGCAAAATCCCTTATAAATCAAAAGAATAGACCGAG
ATAGGGT
[37 nt withheld, positions 9388-9424]
AAAGAACGTGGACTCCAACGTCAAAGG
[49 nt withheld, positions 9452-9500]
T
[91 nt withheld, positions 9502-9592]
G
[124 nt withheld, positions 9594-9717]
CAGGTGGCACTTTTCGGGGAAATGTGCGCGGAACCCCTATTTGTTTATTTTTCTAAATACATTCAAATAT
GTATCCGCTCATGAGACAATAACCCTGATAAATGCTTCAATAATATTGAAAAAGGAAGAGTCCTGAGGCG
GAAAGAACCAGCTGTGGAATGTGTGTCAGTTAGGGTGTGGAAAGTCCCCAGGCTCCCCAGCAGGCAGAAG
TATGCAAAGCATGCATCTCAATTAGTCAGCAACCAGGTGTGGAAAGTCCCCAGGCTCCCCAGCAGGCAGA
AGTATGCAAAGCATGCATCTCAATTAGTCAGCAACCATAGTCCCGCCCCTAACTCCGCCCATCCCGCCCC
TAACTCCGCCCAGTTCCGCCCATTCTCCGCCCCATGGCTGACTAATTTTTTTTATTTATGCAGAGGCCGA
GGCCGCCTCGGCCTCTGAGCTATTCCAGAAGTAGTGAGGAGGCTTTTTTGGAGGCCTAGGCTTTTGCAAA
GATCGATCAAGAGACAGGATGAGGATCGTTTCGCATGATTGAACAAGATGGATTGCACGCAGGTTCTCCG
GCCGCTTGGGTGGAGAGGCTATTCGGCTATGACTGGGCACAACAGACAATCGGCTGCTCTGATGCCGCCG
TGTTCCGGCTGTCAGCGCAGGGGCGCCCGGTTCTTTTTGTCAAGACCGACCTGTCCGGTGCCCTGAATGA
ACTGCAAGACGAGGCAGCGCGGCTATCGTGGCTGGCCACGACGGGCGTTCCTTGCGCAGCTGTGCTCGAC
GTTGTCACTGAAGCGGGAAGGGACTGGCTGCTATTGGGCGAAGTGCCGGGGCAGGATCTCCTGTCATCTC
ACCTTGCTCCTGCCGAGAAAGTATCCATCATGGCTGATGCAATGCGGCGGCTGCATACGCTTGATCCGGC
TACCTGCCCATTCGACCACCAAGCGAAACATCGCATCGAGCGAGCACGTACTCGGATGGAAGCCGGTCTT
GTCGATCAGGATGATCTGGACGAAGAGCATCAGGGGCTCGCGCCAGCCGAACTGTTCGCCAGGCTCAAGG
CGAGCATGCCCGACGGCGAGGATCTCGTCGTGACCCATGGCGATGCCTGCTTGCCGAATATCATGGTGGA
AAATGGCCGCTTTTCTGGATTCATCGACTGTGGCCGGCTGGGTGTGGCGGACCGCTATCAGGACATAGCG
TTGGCTACCCGTGATATTGCTGAAGAGCTTGGCGGCGAATGGGCTGACCGCTTCCTCGTGCTTTACGGTA
TCGCCGCTCCCGATTCGCAGCGCATCGCCTTCTATCGCCTTCTTGACGAGTTCTTCTGAGCGGGACTCTG
GGGTTCGAAATGACCGACCAAGCGACGCCCAACCTGCCATCACGAGATTTCGATTCCACCGCCGCCTTCT
ATGAAAGGTTGGGCTTCGGAATCGTTTTCCGGGACGCCGGCTGGATGATCCTCCAGCGCGGGGATCTCAT
GCTGGAGTTCTTCGCCCACCCTAGGGGGAGGCTAACTGAAACACGGAAGGAGACAATACCGGAAGGAACC
CGCGCTATGACGGCAATAAAAAGACAGAATAAAACGCACGGTGTTGGGTCGTTTGTTCATAAACGCGGGG
TTCGGTCCCAGGGCTGGCACTCTGTCGATACCCCACCGAGACCCCATTGGGGCCAATACGCCCGCGTTTC
TTCCTTTTCCCCACCCCACCCCCCAAGTTCGGGTGAAGGCCCAGGGCTCGCAGCCAACGTCGGGGCGGCA
GGCCCTGCCATAGCCTCAGGTTACTCATATATACTTTAGATTGATTTAAAACTTCATTTTTAATTTAAAA
GGATCTAGGTGAAGATCCTTTTTGATAATCTCATGACCAAAATCCCTTAACGTGAGTTTTCGTTCCACTG
AGCGTCAGACCCCGTAGAAAAGATCAAAGGATCTTCTTGAGATCCTTTTTTTCTGCGCGTAATCTGCTGC
TTGCAAACAAAAAAACCACCGCTACCAGCGGTGGTTTGTTTGCCGGATCAAGAGCTACCAACTCTTTTTC
CGAAGGTAACTGGCTTCAGCAGAGCGCAGATACCAAATACTGTTCTTCTAGTGTAGCCGTAGTTAGGCCA
CCACTTCAAGAACTCTGTAGCACCGCCTACATACCTCGCTCTGCTAATCCTGTTACCAGTGGCTGCTGCC
AGTGGCGATAAGTCGTGTCTTACCGGGTTGGACTCAAGACGATAGTTACCGGATAAGGCGCAGCGGTCGG
GCTGAACGGGGGGTTCGTGCACACAGCCCAGCTTGGAGCGAACGACCTACACCGAACTGAGATACCTACA
GCGTGAGCTATGAGAAAGCGCCACGCTTCCCGAAGGGAGAAAGGCGGACAGGTATCCGGTAAGCGGCAGG
GTCGGAACAGGAGAGCGCACGAGGGAGCTTCCAGGGGGAAACGCCTGGTATCTTTATAGTCCTGTCGGGT
TTCGCCACCTCTGACTTGAGCGTCGATTTTTGTGATGCTCGTCAGGGGGGCGGAGCCTATGGAAAAACGC
CAGCAACGCGGCCTTTTTACGGTTCCTGGCCTTTTGCTGGCCTTTTGCTCACATGTTCTTTCCTGCGTTA
TCCCCTGATTCTGTGGATAACCGTATTACCGCCATGCATTAG
